>Addgene plasmid #132033 | pDONR221_SLC19A2 | addgene full sequence | sequence record 261098 | Addgene NGS Result
CTTTCCTGCGTTATCCCCTGATTCTGTGGATAACCGTATTACCGCCTTTGAGTGAGCTGATACCGCTCGC
CGCAGCCGAACGACCGAGCGCAGCGAGTCAGTGAGCGAGGAAGCGGAAGAGCGCCCAATACGCAAACCGC
CTCTCCCCGCGCGTTGGCCGATTCATTAATGCAGCTGGCACGACAGGTTTCCCGACTGGAAAGCGGGCAG
TGAGCGCAACGCAATTAATACGCGTACCGCTAGCCAGGAAGAGTTTGTAGAAACGCAAAAAGGCCATCCG
TCAGGATGGCCTTCTGCTTAGTTTGATGCCTGGCAGTTTATGGCGGGCGTCCTGCCCGCCACCCTCCGGG
CCGTTGCTTCACAACGTTCAAATCCGCTCCCGGCGGATTTGTCCTACTCAGGAGAGCGTTCACCGACAAA
CAACAGATAAAACGAAAGGCCCAGTCTTCCGACTGAGCCTTTCGTTTTATTTGATGCCTGGCAGTTCCCT
ACTCTCGCGTTAACGCTAGCATGGATGTTTTCCCAGTCACGACGTTGTAAAACGACGGCCAGTCTTAAGC
TCGGGCCCCAAATAATGATTTTATTTTGACTGATAGTGACCTGTTCGTTGCAACACATTGATGAGCAATG
CTTTTTTATAATGCCAACTTTGTACAAAAAAGCAGGCTCCACCATGGACGTGCCAGGCCCCGTGTCCAGG
AGAGCAGCAGCAGCAGCAGCAACCGTGCTGCTGCGGACAGCCAGAGTGAGGAGGGAGTGCTGGTTCCTGC
CTACCGCCCTGCTGTGCGCATACGGCTTCTTTGCCTCTCTGCGGCCCAGCGAGCCTTTTCTGACCCCATA
TCTGCTGGGCCCCGACAAGAACCTGACAGAGAGAGAGGTGTTCAATGAGATCTACCCCGTGTGGACCTAC
TCTTATCTGGTGCTGCTGTTCCCCGTGTTCCTGGCCACAGATTACCTGCGGTATAAGCCAGTGGTGCTGC
TGCAGGGCCTGAGCCTGATCGTGACCTGGTTTATGCTGCTGTACGCCCAGGGCCTGCTGGCCATCCAGTT
CCTGGAGTTCTTTTATGGCATCGCCACCGCCACAGAGATCGCCTACTATTCCTACATCTATTCTGTGGTG
GATCTGGGCATGTACCAGAAGGTGACCAGCTATTGCCGGTCCGCCACCCTGGTGGGCTTTACAGTGGGCT
CTGTGCTGGGACAGATCCTGGTGAGCGTGGCAGGATGGTCCCTGTTCTCTCTGAACGTGATCTCCCTGAC
CTGCGTGTCTGTGGCCTTCGCCGTGGCCTGGTTTCTGCCTATGCCACAGAAGTCCCTGTTCTTTCACCAC
ATCCCATCTACATGTCAGAGAGTGAACGGCATCAAGGTGCAGAATGGCGGCATCGTGACCGACACACCTG
CCAGCAACCACCTGCCAGGCTGGGAGGATATCGAGTCCAAGATCCCCCTGAATATGGAGGAGCCACCTGT
GGAGGAGCCAGAGCCTAAGCCAGACAGGCTGCTGGTGCTGAAGGTGCTGTGGAATGATTTTCTGATGTGC
TACAGCTCCAGGCCACTGCTGTGCTGGAGCGTGTGGTGGGCACTGTCCACCTGCGGCTACTTCCAGGTGG
TGAACTATACACAGGGCCTGTGGGAGAAAGTGATGCCTTCTAGATACGCCGCCATCTATAATGGCGGCGT
GGAGGCCGTGAGCACCCTGCTGGGAGCAGTGGCCGTGTTTGCAGTGGGCTACATCAAGATCTCTTGGAGC
ACCTGGGGCGAGATGACACTGAGCCTGTTCTCCCTGCTGATCGCAGCAGCCGTGTATATCATGGACACAG
TGGGCAACATCTGGGTGTGCTACGCCAGCTATGTGGTGTTTAGGATCATCTACATGCTGCTGATCACCAT
CGCCACATTCCAGATCGCCGCCAACCTGTCCATGGAGCGGTACGCCCTGGTGTTCGGCGTGAATACCTTT
ATCGCCCTGGCCCTGCAGACCCTGCTGACACTGATCGTGGTGGACGCATCCGGACTGGGACTGGAGATCA
CCACACAGTTCCTGATCTACGCCTCTTATTTTGCCCTGATCGCAGTGGTGTTCCTGGCATCTGGAGCCGT
GAGCGTGATGAAGAAGTGTCGCAAGCTGGAGGATCCCCAGTCTAGCTCCCAGGTGACCACAAGCGACCCA
GCTTTCTTGTACAAAGTTGGCATTATAAGAAAGCATTGCTTATCAATTTGTTGCAACGAACAGGTCACTA
TCAGTCAAAATAAAATCATTATTTGCCATCCAGCTGATATCCCCTATAGTGAGTCGTATTACATGGTCAT
AGCTGTTTCCTGGCAGCTCTGGCCCGTGTCTCAAAATCTCTGATGTTACATTGCACAAGATAAAAATATA
TCATCATGAACAATAAAACTGTCTGCTTACATAAACAGTAATACAAGGGGTGTTATGAGCCATATTCAAC
GGGAAACGTCGAGGCCGCGATTAAATTCCAACATGGATGCTGATTTATATGGGTATAAATGGGCTCGCGA
TAATGTCGGGCAATCAGGTGCGACAATCTATCGCTTGTATGGGAAGCCCGATGCGCCAGAGTTGTTTCTG
AAACATGGCAAAGGTAGCGTTGCCAATGATGTTACAGATGAGATGGTCAGACTAAACTGGCTGACGGAAT
TTATGCCTCTTCCGACCATCAAGCATTTTATCCGTACTCCTGATGATGCATGGTTACTCACCACTGCGAT
CCCCGGAAAAACAGCATTCCAGGTATTAGAAGAATATCCTGATTCAGGTGAAAATATTGTTGATGCGCTG
GCAGTGTTCCTGCGCCGGTTGCATTCGATTCCTGTTTGTAATTGTCCTTTTAACAGCGATCGCGTATTTC
GTCTCGCTCAGGCGCAATCACGAATGAATAACGGTTTGGTTGATGCGAGTGATTTTGATGACGAGCGTAA
TGGCTGGCCTGTTGAACAAGTCTGGAAAGAAATGCATAAACTTTTGCCATTCTCACCGGATTCAGTCGTC
ACTCATGGTGATTTCTCACTTGATAACCTTATTTTTGACGAGGGGAAATTAATAGGTTGTATTGATGTTG
GACGAGTCGGAATCGCAGACCGATACCAGGATCTTGCCATCCTATGGAACTGCCTCGGTGAGTTTTCTCC
TTCATTACAGAAACGGCTTTTTCAAAAATATGGTATTGATAATCCTGATATGAATAAATTGCAGTTTCAT
TTGATGCTCGATGAGTTTTTCTAATCAGAATTGGTTAATTGGTTGTAACACTGGCAGAGCATTACGCTGA
CTTGACGGGACGGCGCAAGCTCATGACCAAAATCCCTTAACGTGAGTTACGCGTCGTTCCACTGAGCGTC
AGACCCCGTAGAAAAGATCAAAGGATCTTCTTGAGATCCTTTTTTTCTGCGCGTAATCTGCTGCTTGCAA
ACAAAAAAACCACCGCTACCAGCGGTGGTTTGTTTGCCGGATCAAGAGCTACCAACTCTTTTTCCGAAGG
TAACTGGCTTCAGCAGAGCGCAGATACCAAATACTGTTCTTCTAGTGTAGCCGTAGTTAGGCCACCACTT
CAAGAACTCTGTAGCACCGCCTACATACCTCGCTCTGCTAATCCTGTTACCAGTGGCTGCTGCCAGTGGC
GATAAGTCGTGTCTTACCGGGTTGGACTCAAGACGATAGTTACCGGATAAGGCGCAGCGGTCGGGCTGAA
CGGGGGGTTCGTGCACACAGCCCAGCTTGGAGCGAACGACCTACACCGAACTGAGATACCTACAGCGTGA
GCTATGAGAAAGCGCCACGCTTCCCGAAGGGAGAAAGGCGGACAGGTATCCGGTAAGCGGCAGGGTCGGA
ACAGGAGAGCGCACGAGGGAGCTTCCAGGGGGAAACGCCTGGTATCTTTATAGTCCTGTCGGGTTTCGCC
ACCTCTGACTTGAGCGTCGATTTTTGTGATGCTCGTCAGGGGGGCGGAGCCTATGGAAAAACGCCAGCAA
CGCGGCCTTTTTACGGTTCCTGGCCTTTTGCTGGCCTTTTGCTCACATGTT
Features (pLannotate 1.2.2; 10 found; start..end, strand, type, name):
    121..213     +  CDS            lacI (fragment): lac repressor; lacI; The lac repressor binds to the lac operator to inhibit transcription in E. coli. This inhibition can be relieved by adding lactose or isopropyl-β-D-thiogalactopyranoside (IPTG).
    268..295     -  terminator     rrnB T2 terminator: transcription terminator T2 from the E. coli rrnB gene
    427..470     +  terminator     rrnB T1 terminator: Escherichia coli rrnB; transcription terminator T1 from the E. coli rrnB gene
    517..553     -  CDS            lacZα (fragment): LacZα fragment of β-galactosidase; lacZ fragment
    569..668     +  protein_bind   attL1: mutant version of attL; recombination site for the Gateway® LR reaction LR Clonase™
    674..2164    +  CDS            SLC19A2: S19A2_HUMAN - Also known as THT1, TRMA. Experimental evidence at protein level: Swiss-Prot protein existence level 1. High-affinity transporter for the intake of thiamine. From Homo sapiens (Human).
   2166..2265    -  protein_bind   attL2: mutant version of attL; recombination site for the Gateway® LR reaction LR Clonase™
   2283..2301    -  promoter       T7 promoter: promoter for bacteriophage T7 RNA polymerase
   2435..3244    +  CDS            KanR: aminoglycoside phosphotransferase; aph(3')-Ia; confers resistance to kanamycin in bacteria or G418 (Geneticin®) in eukaryotes
   3391..3979    +  rep_origin     ori: high-copy-number ColE1/pMB1/pBR322/pUC origin of replication
