[The description below was written by a language model from this plasmid's Addgene catalogue record and pLannotate feature annotations shown in this document.]
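Description:
pDONR221_SLC19A2 is a Gateway entry clone built on the pDONR221 backbone, carrying a codon-optimized open reading frame for human SLC19A2 (also known as THTR1, THT1 or TRMA), the high-affinity thiamine transporter. The sequenced plasmid is about 4.0 kb. It is propagated in E. coli from a high-copy ColE1/pUC-type origin and selected with kanamycin through an aminoglycoside phosphotransferase (KanR) gene.

The 1,491 bp SLC19A2 coding sequence sits between attL1 and attL2, the recombination sites that arise when an attB-flanked insert is recombined into a donor vector. These sites allow directional transfer of the ORF by an LR Clonase reaction into any attR-containing destination vector. Upstream of the cassette, rrnB T1 and T2 terminators shield the insert from read-through transcription originating in the backbone. A T7 promoter lies just outside attL2, facing toward the insert in antisense orientation. The short lacI and lacZα fragments annotated nearby are backbone remnants rather than functional genes, and M13 forward and reverse primer sites flank the cassette for sequence verification.

Although catalogued under mammalian expression, the annotated features include no eukaryotic promoter or polyadenylation signal and no epitope tags, so the plasmid is not itself an expression construct. Expression and any fusion tags depend on the destination vector chosen. It belongs to a consortium-generated collection of solute carrier (SLC) transporter clones and is intended as a source of the SLC19A2 ORF for subcloning into custom expression vectors, supporting functional and drug-discovery studies of SLC transporters.
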