Addgene plasmid #132033: pDONR221_SLC19A2
Purpose: Gateway entry clone with codon-optimized ORF sequence for subcloning into custom expression vectors
Depositing lab: RESOLUTE Consortium & Giulio Superti-Furga. Depositing organization: CeMM Research Center for Molecular Medicine. Publication: The RESOLUTE consortium: unlocking SLC transporters for drug discovery. Superti-Furga G, Lackner D, Wiedmer T, Ingles-Prieto A, Barbosa B, Girardi E, Goldmann U, Gurtl B, Klavins K, Klimek C, Lindinger S, Lineiro-Retes E, Muller AC, Onstein S, Redinger G, Reil D, Sedlyarov V, Wolf G, Crawford M, Everley R, ... Steppan CM. Nat Rev Drug Discov. 2020 Jul;19(7):429-430. doi: 10.1038/d41573-020-00056-6. PubMed 32265506.
Backbone
  Vector backbone: pDONR221
  Backbone manufacturer: Thermo Fisher Scientific
  Backbone size w/o insert (bp): 2550
  Vector type: Mammalian Expression
Growth in bacteria
  Bacterial resistance: Kanamycin, 50 μg/mL
  Growth temperature: 37°C
  Growth strain: Stbl3
  Copy number: High Copy
Gene/Insert
  Gene/Insert name: SLC19A2 (alt name: THTR1, TRMA)
  Species: H. sapiens (human)
  Insert size (bp): 1491
  Entrez Gene: SLC19A2 (a.k.a. TC1, THMD1, THT1, THTR1, TRMA)
  Cloning method: Gateway Cloning
  Sequencing primers: 5′ M13-fwd; 3′ M13-rev
Terms and licenses: Academic/Nonprofit Terms; Industry Terms
Depositor comments: For more information on the full Resolute plasmid collection, please see www.addgene.org/depositor-collections/re-solute/. Please provide your feedback on this plasmid to the RESOLUTE consortium by filling out their RESOLUTE repository feedback form: https://forms.office.com/Pages/ResponsePage.aspx?id=0e05yklzmkS7rjFGQL4N7z4feCLQvEJAmVcOCM_u885UN1JJRko0Ukg4TVQwNTZLOUxPQVJWT1NHUCQlQCN0PWcu
How to cite: pDONR221_SLC19A2 was a gift from RESOLUTE Consortium & Giulio Superti-Furga (Addgene plasmid # 132033 ; http://n2t.net/addgene:132033 ; RRID:Addgene_132033)
