>Addgene plasmid #132033 | pDONR221_SLC19A2 | depositor partial sequence | sequence record 253466 | Codon-optimized ORF of SLC19A2
ATGGACGTGCCAGGCCCCGTGTCCAGGAGAGCAGCAGCAGCAGCAGCAACCGTGCTGCTGCGGACAGCCA
GAGTGAGGAGGGAGTGCTGGTTCCTGCCTACCGCCCTGCTGTGCGCATACGGCTTCTTTGCCTCTCTGCG
GCCCAGCGAGCCTTTTCTGACCCCATATCTGCTGGGCCCCGACAAGAACCTGACAGAGAGAGAGGTGTTC
AATGAGATCTACCCCGTGTGGACCTACTCTTATCTGGTGCTGCTGTTCCCCGTGTTCCTGGCCACAGATT
ACCTGCGGTATAAGCCAGTGGTGCTGCTGCAGGGCCTGAGCCTGATCGTGACCTGGTTTATGCTGCTGTA
CGCCCAGGGCCTGCTGGCCATCCAGTTCCTGGAGTTCTTTTATGGCATCGCCACCGCCACAGAGATCGCC
TACTATTCCTACATCTATTCTGTGGTGGATCTGGGCATGTACCAGAAGGTGACCAGCTATTGCCGGTCCG
CCACCCTGGTGGGCTTTACAGTGGGCTCTGTGCTGGGACAGATCCTGGTGAGCGTGGCAGGATGGTCCCT
GTTCTCTCTGAACGTGATCTCCCTGACCTGCGTGTCTGTGGCCTTCGCCGTGGCCTGGTTTCTGCCTATG
CCACAGAAGTCCCTGTTCTTTCACCACATCCCATCTACATGTCAGAGAGTGAACGGCATCAAGGTGCAGA
ATGGCGGCATCGTGACCGACACACCTGCCAGCAACCACCTGCCAGGCTGGGAGGATATCGAGTCCAAGAT
CCCCCTGAATATGGAGGAGCCACCTGTGGAGGAGCCAGAGCCTAAGCCAGACAGGCTGCTGGTGCTGAAG
GTGCTGTGGAATGATTTTCTGATGTGCTACAGCTCCAGGCCACTGCTGTGCTGGAGCGTGTGGTGGGCAC
TGTCCACCTGCGGCTACTTCCAGGTGGTGAACTATACACAGGGCCTGTGGGAGAAAGTGATGCCTTCTAG
ATACGCCGCCATCTATAATGGCGGCGTGGAGGCCGTGAGCACCCTGCTGGGAGCAGTGGCCGTGTTTGCA
GTGGGCTACATCAAGATCTCTTGGAGCACCTGGGGCGAGATGACACTGAGCCTGTTCTCCCTGCTGATCG
CAGCAGCCGTGTATATCATGGACACAGTGGGCAACATCTGGGTGTGCTACGCCAGCTATGTGGTGTTTAG
GATCATCTACATGCTGCTGATCACCATCGCCACATTCCAGATCGCCGCCAACCTGTCCATGGAGCGGTAC
GCCCTGGTGTTCGGCGTGAATACCTTTATCGCCCTGGCCCTGCAGACCCTGCTGACACTGATCGTGGTGG
ACGCATCCGGACTGGGACTGGAGATCACCACACAGTTCCTGATCTACGCCTCTTATTTTGCCCTGATCGC
AGTGGTGTTCCTGGCATCTGGAGCCGTGAGCGTGATGAAGAAGTGTCGCAAGCTGGAGGATCCCCAGTCT
AGCTCCCAGGTGACCACAAGC
